>Addgene plasmid #67607 | GST-PRMT9 WT | depositor full sequence | sequence record 150753 | Full plasmid sequence
ACGTTATCGACTGCACGGTGCACCAATGCTTCTGGCGTCAGGCAGCCATCGGAAGCTGTGGTATGGCTGT
GCAGGTCGTAAATCACTGCATAATTCGTGTCGCTCAAGGCGCACTCCCGTTCTGGATAATGTTTTTTGCG
CCGACATCATAACGGTTCTGGCAAATATTCTGAAATGAGCTGTTGACAATTAATCATCGGCTCGTATAAT
GTGTGGAATTGTGAGCGGATAACAATTTCACACAGGAAACAGTATTCATGTCCCCTATACTAGGTTATTG
GAAAATTAAGGGCCTTGTGCAACCCACTCGACTTCTTTTGGAATATCTTGAAGAAAAATATGAAGAGCAT
TTGTATGAGCGCGATGAAGGTGATAAATGGCGAAACAAAAAGTTTGAATTGGGTTTGGAGTTTCCCAATC
TTCCTTATTATATTGATGGTGATGTTAAATTAACACAGTCTATGGCCATCATACGTTATATAGCTGACAA
GCACAACATGTTGGGTGGTTGTCCAAAAGAGCGTGCAGAGATTTCAATGCTTGAAGGAGCGGTTTTGGAT
ATTAGATACGGTGTTTCGAGAATTGCATATAGTAAAGACTTTGAAACTCTCAAAGTTGATTTTCTTAGCA
AGCTACCTGAAATGCTGAAAATGTTCGAAGATCGTTTATGTCATAAAACATATTTAAATGGTGATCATGT
AACCCATCCTGACTTCATGTTGTATGACGCTCTTGATGTTGTTTTATACATGGACCCAATGTGCCTGGAT
GCGTTCCCAAAATTAGTTTGTTTTAAAAAACGTATTGAAGCTATCCCACAAATTGATAAGTACTTGAAAT
CCAGCAAGTATATAGCATGGCCTTTGCAGGGCTGGCAAGCCACGTTTGGTGGTGGCGACCATCCTCCAAA
ATCGGATCTGGAAGTTCTGTTCCAGGGGCCCCTGGGATCCATGTCGAACTCGCGGCCCAGGTCCCGCCGA
GACGCCGGGGGTGGCGCTGGGGCAGCCGGCCGGGACGAGCTGGTGTCGCGGTCCTTGCAGAGCGCAGAGC
ACTGTCTGGGCGTCCAGGACTTCGGCACTGCCTATGCCCACTACCTCCTCGTGCTCAGCCTGGCGCCGGA
GCTGAAACACGACGTGAAGGAAACTTTTCAGTACACACTTTTCAGATGGGCTGAAGAGCTTGATGCTCTC
AGTCGGATACAAGACTTACTTGGTTGCTATGAGCAGGCCTTGGAACTGTTTCCTGATGATGAAGTGATTT
GCAATAGTATGGGGGAGCATCTCTTCAGAATGGGCTTTAGGGATGAAGCAGCTGGGTATTTTCATAAAGC
AGTGAAGCTAAACCCTGATTTCAGTGATGCAAAGGAGAATTTTTATCGTGTTGCAAACTGGTTGGTGGAG
CGCTGGCACTTTATCATGCTTAATGACACCAAGAGGAATACAATTTATAATGCAGCAATCCAAAAGGCAG
TTTGTTTGGGGTCCAAAAGTGTTTTGGACATTGGAGCAGGAACTGGAATACTAAGCATGTTTGCTAAAAA
AGCTGGAGCACATTCCGTGTATGCCTGTGAGTTATCCAAGACCATGTATGAACTTGCCTGTGATGTCGTG
GCAGCAAACAAGATGGAAGCAGGGATCAAACTCTTACATACGAAGTCACTTGACATAGAGATTCCAAAAC
ATATTCCCGAAAGAGTGTCCCTAGTTGTAACAGAAACTGTCGATGCAGGTTTATTTGGAGAAGGAATTGT
GGAGAGTTTGATTCATGCATGGGAGCATTTACTTTTACAGCCAAAGACCAAAGGTGAAAGTGCTAATTGT
GAAAAGTATGGGAAAGTTATACCAGCAAGTGCTGTTATATTTGGGATGGCAGTAGAATGTGCAGAGATAA
GAAGACATCATAGAGTGGGTATTAAGGACATTGCTGGTATCCATTTGCCAACAAATGTGAAATTTCAGAG
TCCGGCTTATTCTTCTGTAGATACTGAAGAAACAATTGAACCTTATACAACTGAAAAGATGAGTCGAGTT
CCTGGAGGATATTTGGCTTTGACAGAGTGCTTTGAAATTATGACAGTAGATTTCAACAACCTTCAGGAAT
TAAAAAGTCTTGCAACTAAAAAGCCTGATAAGATTGGTATTCCTGTTATTAAAGAAGGCATACTAGATGC
TATTATGGTTTGGTTTGTGCTCCAGCTTGATGATGAACATAGTTTATCCACAAGTCCTAGTGAGGAAACA
TGTTGGGAACAGGCTGTCTACCCCGTACAGGACCTTGCAGACTACTGGATAAAGCCTGGAGACCATGTGA
TGATGGAAGTATCTTGTCAAGACTGTTACTTAAGAATCCAGAGTATTAGTGTCTTGGGTTTGGAATGTGA
AATGGATGTTGCAAAAAGTTTTACCCAGAATAAAGACTTGTTATCGTTAGGAAATGAGGCTGAACTTTGT
AGTGCCCTCGCTAACCTTCAGACCAGTAAACCAGATGCTGTAGAGCAGACATGTATATTGGAATCTACAG
AAATTGCTTTGCTTAACAACATCCCATATCATGAAGGCTTTAAAATGGCAATGAGCAAAGTTTTGTCTTC
ACTGACTCCAGAGAAACTGTATCAGACCATGGATACTCACTGTCAGAATGAGATGAGCTCTGGAACTGGA
CAGAGTAATACTGTACAGAACATCCTTGAACCTTTCTACGTGTTAGATGTGTCCGAAGGCTTCTCTGTTC
TGCCTGTTATTGCTGGCACACTTGGGCAGGTTAAACCATACAGTTCTGTGGAGAAAGACCAGCATCGTAT
TGCTCTGGACCTCATATCTGAAGCCAATCACTTTCCTAAAGAAACACTTGAGTTTTGGCTGAGACATGTG
GAGGATGAATCTGCTATGTTACAAAGGCCAAAATCAGACAAGTTATGGAGCATAATTATATTGGATGTCA
TTGAGCCATCTGGGCTCATTCAGCAGGAAATAATGGAAAAAGCTGCAATATCCAGGTGTTTACTACAATC
TGGAGGCAAGATCTTTCCTCAGTATGTGCTGATGTTTGGGTTGCTTGTGGAATCACAGACACTCCTAGAG
GAGAATGCTGTTCAAGGAACAGAACGTACTCTTGGATTAAATATAGCACCTTTTATTAACCAGTTTCAGG
TACCTATACGTGTATTTTTGGACCTATCCTCATTGCCCTGTATACCTTTAAGCAAGCCAGTGGAACTCTT
AAGACTAGATTTAATGACTCCGTATTTGAACACCTCTAACAGAGAAGTAAAGGTATACGTTTGTAAATCT
GGAAGACTGACTGCTATTCCATTTTGGTATCATATGTACCTTGATGAAGAGATTAGGTTGGATACTTCAA
GTGAAGCCTCCCACTGGAAACAAGCTGCAGTTGTTTTAGATAATCCCATCCAGGTTGAAATGGGAGAGGA
ACTTGTACTCAGCATTCAGCATCACAAAAGCAATGTCAGCATCACAGTAAAGCAATGAGAATTCCCGGGT
CGACTCGAGCGGCCGCATCGTGACTGACTGACGATCTGCCTCGCGCGTTTCGGTGATGACGGTGAAAACC
TCTGACACATGCAGCTCCCGGAGACGGTCACAGCTTGTCTGTAAGCGGATGCCGGGAGCAGACAAGCCCG
TCAGGGCGCGTCAGCGGGTGTTGGCGGGTGTCGGGGCGCAGCCATGACCCAGTCACGTAGCGATAGCGGA
GTGTATAATTCTTGAAGACGAAAGGGCCTCGTGATACGCCTATTTTTATAGGTTAATGTCATGATAATAA
TGGTTTCTTAGACGTCAGGTGGCACTTTTCGGGGAAATGTGCGCGGAACCCCTATTTGTTTATTTTTCTA
AATACATTCAAATATGTATCCGCTCATGAGACAATAACCCTGATAAATGCTTCAATAATATTGAAAAAGG
AAGAGTATGAGTATTCAACATTTCCGTGTCGCCCTTATTCCCTTTTTTGCGGCATTTTGCCTTCCTGTTT
TTGCTCACCCAGAAACGCTGGTGAAAGTAAAAGATGCTGAAGATCAGTTGGGTGCACGAGTGGGTTACAT
CGAACTGGATCTCAACAGCGGTAAGATCCTTGAGAGTTTTCGCCCCGAAGAACGTTTTCCAATGATGAGC
ACTTTTAAAGTTCTGCTATGTGGCGCGGTATTATCCCGTGTTGACGCCGGGCAAGAGCAACTCGGTCGCC
GCATACACTATTCTCAGAATGACTTGGTTGAGTACTCACCAGTCACAGAAAAGCATCTTACGGATGGCAT
GACAGTAAGAGAATTATGCAGTGCTGCCATAACCATGAGTGATAACACTGCGGCCAACTTACTTCTGACA
ACGATCGGAGGACCGAAGGAGCTAACCGCTTTTTTGCACAACATGGGGGATCATGTAACTCGCCTTGATC
GTTGGGAACCGGAGCTGAATGAAGCCATACCAAACGACGAGCGTGACACCACGATGCCTGCAGCAATGGC
AACAACGTTGCGCAAACTATTAACTGGCGAACTACTTACTCTAGCTTCCCGGCAACAATTAATAGACTGG
ATGGAGGCGGATAAAGTTGCAGGACCACTTCTGCGCTCGGCCCTTCCGGCTGGCTGGTTTATTGCTGATA
AATCTGGAGCCGGTGAGCGTGGGTCTCGCGGTATCATTGCAGCACTGGGGCCAGATGGTAAGCCCTCCCG
TATCGTAGTTATCTACACGACGGGGAGTCAGGCAACTATGGATGAACGAAATAGACAGATCGCTGAGATA
GGTGCCTCACTGATTAAGCATTGGTAACTGTCAGACCAAGTTTACTCATATATACTTTAGATTGATTTAA
AACTTCATTTTTAATTTAAAAGGATCTAGGTGAAGATCCTTTTTGATAATCTCATGACCAAAATCCCTTA
ACGTGAGTTTTCGTTCCACTGAGCGTCAGACCCCGTAGAAAAGATCAAAGGATCTTCTTGAGATCCTTTT
TTTCTGCGCGTAATCTGCTGCTTGCAAACAAAAAAACCACCGCTACCAGCGGTGGTTTGTTTGCCGGATC
AAGAGCTACCAACTCTTTTTCCGAAGGTAACTGGCTTCAGCAGAGCGCAGATACCAAATACTGTCCTTCT
AGTGTAGCCGTAGTTAGGCCACCACTTCAAGAACTCTGTAGCACCGCCTACATACCTCGCTCTGCTAATC
CTGTTACCAGTGGCTGCTGCCAGTGGCGATAAGTCGTGTCTTACCGGGTTGGACTCAAGACGATAGTTAC
CGGATAAGGCGCAGCGGTCGGGCTGAACGGGGGGTTCGTGCACACAGCCCAGCTTGGAGCGAACGACCTA
CACCGAACTGAGATACCTACAGCGTGAGCTATGAGAAAGCGCCACGCTTCCCGAAGGGAGAAAGGCGGAC
AGGTATCCGGTAAGCGGCAGGGTCGGAACAGGAGAGCGCACGAGGGAGCTTCCAGGGGGAAACGCCTGGT
ATCTTTATAGTCCTGTCGGGTTTCGCCACCTCTGACTTGAGCGTCGATTTTTGTGATGCTCGTCAGGGGG
GCGGAGCCTATGGAAAAACGCCAGCAACGCGGCCTTTTTACGGTTCCTGGCCTTTTGCTGGCCTTTTGCT
CACATGTTCTTTCCTGCGTTATCCCCTGATTCTGTGGATAACCGTATTACCGCCTTTGAGTGAGCTGATA
CCGCTCGCCGCAGCCGAACGACCGAGCGCAGCGAGTCAGTGAGCGAGGAAGCGGAAGAGCGCCTGATGCG
GTATTTTCTCCTTACGCATCTGTGCGGTATTTCACACCGCATAAATTCCGACACCATCGAATGGTGCAAA
ACCTTTCGCGGTATGGCATGATAGCGCCCGGAAGAGAGTCAATTCAGGGTGGTGAATGTGAAACCAGTAA
CGTTATACGATGTCGCAGAGTATGCCGGTGTCTCTTATCAGACCGTTTCCCGCGTGGTGAACCAGGCCAG
CCACGTTTCTGCGAAAACGCGGGAAAAAGTGGAAGCGGCGATGGCGGAGCTGAATTACATTCCCAACCGC
GTGGCACAACAACTGGCGGGCAAACAGTCGTTGCTGATTGGCGTTGCCACCTCCAGTCTGGCCCTGCACG
CGCCGTCGCAAATTGTCGCGGCGATTAAATCTCGCGCCGATCAACTGGGTGCCAGCGTGGTGGTGTCGAT
GGTAGAACGAAGCGGCGTCGAAGCCTGTAAAGCGGCGGTGCACAATCTTCTCGCGCAACGCGTCAGTGGG
CTGATCATTAACTATCCGCTGGATGACCAGGATGCCATTGCTGTGGAAGCTGCCTGCACTAATGTTCCGG
CGTTATTTCTTGATGTCTCTGACCAGACACCCATCAACAGTATTATTTTCTCCCATGAAGACGGTACGCG
ACTGGGCGTGGAGCATCTGGTCGCATTGGGTCACCAGCAAATCGCGCTGTTAGCGGGCCCATTAAGTTCT
GTCTCGGCGCGTCTGCGTCTGGCTGGCTGGCATAAATATCTCACTCGCAATCAAATTCAGCCGATAGCGG
AACGGGAAGGCGACTGGAGTGCCATGTCCGGTTTTCAACAAACCATGCAAATGCTGAATGAGGGCATCGT
TCCCACTGCGATGCTGGTTGCCAACGATCAGATGGCGCTGGGCGCAATGCGCGCCATTACCGAGTCCGGG
CTGCGCGTTGGTGCGGATATCTCGGTAGTGGGATACGACGATACCGAAGACAGCTCATGTTATATCCCGC
CGTCAACCACCATCAAACAGGATTTTCGCCTGCTGGGGCAAACCAGCGTGGACCGCTTGCTGCAACTCTC
TCAGGGCCAGGCGGTGAAGGGCAATCAGCTGTTGCCCGTCTCACTGGTGAAAAGAAAAACCACCCTGGCG
CCCAATACGCAAACCGCCTCTCCCCGCGCGTTGGCCGATTCATTAATGCAGCTGGCACGACAGGTTTCCC
GACTGGAAAGCGGGCAGTGAGCGCAACGCAATTAATGTGAGTTAGCTCACTCATTAGGCACCCCAGGCTT
TACACTTTATGCTTCCGGCTCGTATGTTGTGTGGAATTGTGAGCGGATAACAATTTCACACAGGAAACAG
CTATGACCATGATTACGGATTCACTGGCCGTCGTTTTACAACGTCGTGACTGGGAAAACCCTGGCGTTAC
CCAACTTAATCGCCTTGCAGCACATCCCCCTTTCGCCAGCTGGCGTAATAGCGAAGAGGCCCGCACCGAT
CGCCCTTCCCAACAGTTGCGCAGCCTGAATGGCGAATGGCGCTTTGCCTGGTTTCCGGCACCAGAAGCGG
TGCCGGAAAGCTGGCTGGAGTGCGATCTTCCTGAGGCCGATACTGTCGTCGTCCCCTCAAACTGGCAGAT
GCACGGTTACGATGCGCCCATCTACACCAACGTAACCTATCCCATTACGGTCAATCCGCCGTTTGTTCCC
ACGGAGAATCCGACGGGTTGTTACTCGCTCACATTTAATGTTGATGAAAGCTGGCTACAGGAAGGCCAGA
CGCGAATTATTTTTGATGGCGTTGGAATT
Features (pLannotate 1.2.2; 17 found; start..end, strand, type, name):
      6..107     -  CDS            yciV (fragment): RNAAM_ECOLI - Also known as trpH From Escherichia coli (strain K12).
    183..211     +  promoter       tac promoter: strong E. coli promoter; hybrid between the trp and lac UV5 promoters
    219..235     +  protein_bind   lac operator: The lac repressor binds to the lac operator to inhibit transcription in E. coli. This inhibition can be relieved by adding lactose or isopropyl-β-D-thiogalactopyranoside (IPTG). lac repressor encoded by lacI
    258..911     +  CDS            GST26_SCHJA: Experimental evidence at protein level: Swiss-Prot protein existence level 1. GST isoenzymes appear to play a central role in the parasite detoxification system. Other functions are also suspected including a role in increasing the solubility of haematin in the parasite gut. From Schistosoma japonicum (Blood fluke).
    951..3485    +  CDS            PRMT9: ANM9_HUMAN - Also known as PRMT10. Experimental evidence at protein level: Swiss-Prot protein existence level 1. Arginine methyltransferase that can both catalyze the formation of omega-N monomethylarginine (MMA) and symmetrical dimethylarginine (sDMA). Specifically mediates the symmetrical dimethylation of SF3B2. Involved in the regulation of alternative splicing of pre-mRNA (PubMed:25737013, PubMed:25979344). From Homo sapiens (Human).
   3536..3575    +  CDS            rop (fragment): Rop protein, which maintains plasmids at low copy number; rop
   3677..3717    +  misc_feature   bom (fragment): basis of mobility region from pBR322
   3822..3926    +  promoter       AmpR promoter: bla
   3927..4787    +  CDS            AmpR: β-lactamase; bla; confers resistance to ampicillin, carbenicillin, and related antibiotics
   4958..5546    +  rep_origin     ori: high-copy-number ColE1/pMB1/pBR322/pUC origin of replication
   5732..5783    -  misc_feature   bom (fragment): basis of mobility region from pBR322
   5790..5867    +  promoter       lacIq promoter: lacI (mutant); In the lacIq allele, a single base change in the promoter boosts expression of the lacI gene about 10-fold.
   5868..6950    +  CDS            lacI: lac repressor; lacI; The lac repressor binds to the lac operator to inhibit transcription in E. coli. This inhibition can be relieved by adding lactose or isopropyl-β-D-thiogalactopyranoside (IPTG).
   6963..6984    +  protein_bind   CAP binding site: CAP binding activates transcription in the presence of cAMP. E. coli catabolite activator protein
   6999..7029    +  promoter       lac promoter: promoter for the E. coli lac operon
   7037..7053    +  protein_bind   lac operator: The lac repressor binds to the lac operator to inhibit transcription in E. coli. This inhibition can be relieved by adding lactose or isopropyl-β-D-thiogalactopyranoside (IPTG). lac repressor encoded by lacI
   7073..7246    +  CDS            lacZα: LacZα fragment of β-galactosidase; lacZ fragment
