[The description below was written by a language model from this plasmid's Addgene catalogue record and pLannotate feature annotations shown in this document.]
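Description:
GST-PRMT9 WT is a bacterial expression plasmid built on the unmodified pGEX-6P-1 backbone and designed to produce wild-type human protein arginine methyltransferase 9 (PRMT9, also known as PRMT10) in E. coli as an N-terminal glutathione S-transferase fusion. The roughly 2.5 kb PRMT9 coding sequence was inserted between the BamHI and EcoRI sites, both of which are retained, giving a plasmid of about 7.5 kb. It is propagated through a ColE1/pMB1-type origin of replication and selected with ampicillin via the β-lactamase gene and its own promoter. The annotation also picks up backbone remnants typical of this vector family, including short rop and bom fragments and a lac promoter/operator with a lacZα fragment downstream of lacI.

Expression is driven by the tac promoter, a strong trp/lac hybrid, followed by a lac operator. The plasmid carries its own lacI gene under the lacIq promoter, so the repressor is supplied in cis, keeping transcription off until it is relieved with IPTG. The open reading frame begins with the Schistosoma japonicum 26 kDa GST, which allows affinity capture of the fusion on glutathione resin, and continues across a short linker into PRMT9. pGEX-6P vectors normally encode a protease cleavage site in this linker for tag removal, although the feature table does not annotate it.

PRMT9 catalyses monomethylation and symmetric dimethylation of arginine, notably on the splicing factor SF3B2. The construct is intended as a source of recombinant wild-type enzyme, suited to biochemical characterisation of its activity and substrate specificity.
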