Addgene plasmid #67607: GST-PRMT9 WT
Purpose: bacterial expression of wild type human PRMT9
Depositing lab: Steven Clarke. Depositing organization: University of California, Los Angeles (UCLA). Publication: Unique Features of Human Protein Arginine Methyltransferase 9 (PRMT9) and its Substrate RNA Splicing Factor SF3B2. Hadjikyriacou A, Yang Y, Espejo A, Bedford MT, Clarke SG. J Biol Chem. 2015 May 15. pii: jbc.M115.659433. 10.1074/jbc.M115.659433 PubMed 25979344.
Backbone
  Vector backbone: pGEX-6p-1
  Backbone manufacturer: GE healthcare
  Backbone size w/o insert (bp): 4984
  Total vector size (bp): 7518
  Modifications to backbone: none
  Vector type: Bacterial Expression
Growth in bacteria
  Bacterial resistance: Ampicillin, 100 μg/mL
  Growth temperature: 37°C
  Growth strain: DH5alpha
  Copy number: Unknown
Gene/Insert
  Gene/Insert name: PRMT9
  Species: H. sapiens (human)
  Insert size (bp): 2538
  Mutation: wild type
  GenBank ID: NM_138364.3
  Entrez Gene: PRMT9 (a.k.a. PRMT10)
  Promoter: tac
  Tag / fusion protein: GST (N terminal on backbone)
  Cloning method: Restriction Enzyme; 5′ cloning site BamHI (not destroyed); 3′ cloning site EcoRI (not destroyed)
  Sequencing primers: 5′ 5GEX; 3′ 3GEX
Terms and licenses: Academic/Nonprofit Terms; Industry Terms: Not Available to Industry
How to cite: GST-PRMT9 WT was a gift from Steven Clarke (Addgene plasmid # 67607 ; http://n2t.net/addgene:67607 ; RRID:Addgene_67607)
