>Addgene plasmid #67607 | GST-PRMT9 WT | addgene partial sequence | sequence record 150748 | pGEX5 5'-GGGCTGGCAAGCCACGTTTGGTG-3'
AGTTCTGTTCCAGGGGCCCCTGGGATCCATGTCGAACTCGCGGCCCAGGTCCCGCCGAGACGCCGGGGGT
GGCGCTGGGGCAGCCGGCCGGGACGAGCTGGTGTCGCGGTCCTTGCAGAGCGCAGAGCACTGTCTGGGCG
TCCAGGACTTCGGCACTGCCTATGCCCACTACCTCCTCGTGCTCAGCCTGGCGCCGGAGCTGAAACACGA
CGTGAAGGAAACTTTTCAGTACACACTTTTCAGATGGGCTGAAGAGCTTGATGCTCTCAGTCGGATACAA
GACTTACTTGGTTGCTATGAGCAGGCCTTGGAACTGTTTCCTGATGATGAAGTGATTTGCAATAGTATGG
GGGAGCATCTCTTCAGAATGGGCTTTAGGGATGAAGCAGCTGGGTATTTTCATAAAGCAGTGAAGCTAAA
CCCTGATTTCAGTGATGCAAAGGAGAATTTTTATCGTGTTGCAAACTGGTTGGTGGAGCGCTGGCACTTT
ATCATGCTTAATGACACCAAGAGGAATACAATTTATAATGCAGCAATCCAAAAGGCAGTTTGTTTGGGGT
CCAAAAGTGTTTTGGACATTGGAGCAGGAACTGGAATACTAAGCATGTTTGCTAAAAAAGCTGGAGCACA
TTCCGTGTATGCCTGTGAGTTATCCAAGACCATGTATGAACTTGCCTGTGATGTCGTGGCAGCAAACAAG
ATGGAAGCAGGGATCAAACTCTTACATACGAAGTCACTTGACATAGAGATTCCAAAACATATTCCCGAAA
GAGTGTCCCTAGTTGTAACAGAAACTGTCGATGCAGGTTTATTTGGAGAAGGAATTGTGGAGAGTT
