>Addgene plasmid #67607 | GST-PRMT9 WT | addgene partial sequence | sequence record 150750 | pGEX3 5'-CCGGGAGCTGCATGTGTCAGAGG-3'
GCAGATCGTCAGTCAGTCACGATGCGGCCGCTCGAGTCGACCCGGGAATTCTCATTGCTTTACTGTGATG
CTGACATTGCTTTTGTGATGCTGAATGCTGAGTACAAGTTCCTCTCCCATTTCAACCTGGATGGGATTAT
CTAAAACAACTGCAGCTTGTTTCCAGTGGGAGGCTTCACTTGAAGTATCCAACCTAATCTCTTCATCAAG
GTACATATGATACCAAAATGGAATAGCAGTCAGTCTTCCAGATTTACAAACGTATACCTTTACTTCTCTG
TTAGAGGTGTTCAAATACGGAGTCATTAAATCTAGTCTTAAGAGTTCCACTGGCTTGCTTAAAGGTATAC
AGGGCAATGAGGATAGGTCCAAAAATACACGTATAGGTACCTGAAACTGGTTAATAAAAGGTGCTATATT
TAATCCAAGAGTACGTTCTGTTCCTTGAACAGCATTCTCCTCTAGGAGTGTCTGTGATTCCACAAGCAAC
CCAAACATCAGCACATACTGAGGAAAGATCTTGCCTCCAGATTGTAGTAAACACCTGGATATTGCAGCTT
TTTCCATTATTTCCTGCTGAATGAGCCCAGATGGCTCAATGACATCCAATATAATTATGCTCCATAACTT
GTCTGATTTTGGCCTTTGTAACATAGCAGATTCATCCTCCACATGTCTCAGCCAAAACTCAAGTGTTTCT
TTAGGAAAGTGATTGGCTTCAGATATGAGGTCCAGAGCAATACGATGCTGGTCTTTCTCCACAGAACTGT
ATGG
